Addgene plasmid #82177: pDONR223_MAP2K1_p.S218D_S222D
Purpose: Gateway Donor vector containing MAP2K1 , part of the Target Accelerator Plasmid Collection.
Depositing lab: Jesse Boehm & William Hahn & David Root. Depositing organization: Broad Institute. Publication: Systematic Functional Interrogation of Rare Cancer Variants Identifies Oncogenic Alleles. Kim E, Ilic N, Shrestha Y, Zou L, Kamburov A, Zhu C, Yang X, Lubonja R, Tran N, Nguyen C, Lawrence MS, Piccioni F, Bagul M, Doench JG, Chouinard CR, Wu X, Hogstrom L, Natoli T, Tamayo P, Horn H, Corsello SM, Lage K, Root DE, Subramanian A, Golub TR, Getz G, Boehm JS, Hahn WC. Cancer Discov. 2016 Jul;6(7):714-26. doi: 10.1158/2159-8290.CD-16-0160. Epub 2016 May 4. PubMed 27147599.
Backbone
  Vector backbone: pDONR223
  Backbone manufacturer: Invitrogen
  Backbone size w/o insert (bp): 2790
  Vector type: Gateway Entry vector
Growth in bacteria
  Bacterial resistance: Spectinomycin, 50 μg/mL
  Growth temperature: 37°C
  Growth strain: DH5alpha
  Copy number: High Copy
Gene/Insert
  Gene/Insert name: MAP2K1
  Species: H. sapiens (human)
  Mutation: S218D, S222D
  GenBank ID: NM_002755.3
  Entrez Gene: MAP2K1 (a.k.a. CFC3, MAPKK1, MEK1, MEL, MKK1, PRKMK1)
  Promoter: None
  Cloning method: Gateway Cloning
  Sequencing primers: 5′ M13pUC-fwd; 3′ M13-Rev
Terms and licenses: Academic/Nonprofit Terms; Industry Terms: Not Available to Industry
Depositor comments: Open state: NO stop codon immediately follows insert. Supporting reference: Systematic morphological profiling of human gene and allele function via Cell Painting. Rohban MH, et al. Elife. 2017, Mar 18;6. pii: e24060. PubMed PMID 28315521
How to cite: pDONR223_MAP2K1_p.S218D_S222D was a gift from Jesse Boehm & William Hahn & David Root (Addgene plasmid # 82177 ; http://n2t.net/addgene:82177 ; RRID:Addgene_82177)
