[The description below was written by a language model from this plasmid's Addgene catalogue record and the feature table of its GenBank file.]
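Description:
pDONR223_MAP2K1_p.S218D_S222D is a Gateway entry clone built on the Invitrogen pDONR223 backbone and carrying the human MAP2K1 (MEK1) open reading frame with two substitutions, S218D and S222D. It is a 3,972 bp circular plasmid propagated in E. coli from a high-copy ColE1/pUC-type origin and selected with spectinomycin through the aadA (SmR) aminoglycoside adenylyltransferase gene, which also confers streptomycin resistance. The rrnB T1 and T2 transcription terminators sit upstream of the cloning region, where they insulate the insert from read-through transcription originating in the backbone.

The feature table does not annotate the MAP2K1 coding sequence itself, but it lies in the interval between the attL1 and attL2 sites, which are the substrates for LR Clonase. The record lists no promoter for the insert, so the plasmid is not an expression construct; it serves as a shuttle from which the ORF is moved by an LR reaction into destination vectors that supply the promoter and any tags. A T7 promoter lies just outside attL2, pointing back toward the insert, and M13 forward and reverse primer sites flank the att sites for sequence verification. The depositor notes that the clone is in the "open" configuration, with no stop codon directly after the insert, which permits C-terminal fusions to be read through from the destination vector.

Serines 218 and 222 are the activation-loop phosphorylation sites of MEK1, and replacing them with aspartate is a standard phosphomimetic strategy for generating a constitutively active kinase. The clone belongs to the Target Accelerator Plasmid Collection, assembled for systematic functional testing of cancer-associated alleles and also used in morphological profiling of gene and allele function.
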