LOCUS       Exported 3972 bp ds-DNA circular SYN 12-MAY-2021
DEFINITION  Gateway Donor vector containing MAP2K1 , part of the Target
            Accelerator Plasmid Collection..
ACCESSION   .
VERSION     .
KEYWORDS    pDONR223_MAP2K1_p.S218D_S222D
SOURCE      synthetic DNA construct
  ORGANISM  synthetic DNA construct
REFERENCE   1 (bases 1 to 3972)
  AUTHORS   Kim E, Ilic N, Shrestha Y, Zou L, Kamburov A, Zhu C, Yang X, Lubonja
            R, Tran N, Nguyen C, Lawrence MS, Piccioni F, Bagul M, Doench JG,
            Chouinard CR, Wu X, Hogstrom L, Natoli T, Tamayo P, Horn H, Corsello
            SM, Lage K, Root DE, Subramanian A, Golub TR, Getz G, Boehm JS, Hahn
            WC
  TITLE     Systematic Functional Interrogation of Rare Cancer Variants
            Identifies Oncogenic Alleles.
  JOURNAL   Cancer Discov. 2016 Jul;6(7):714-26. doi:
            10.1158/2159-8290.CD-16-0160. Epub 2016 May 4.
  PUBMED    27147599
REFERENCE   2 (bases 1 to 3972)
  AUTHORS   .
  TITLE     Direct Submission
  JOURNAL   Exported May 12, 2021 from SnapGene Server 1.1.58
            http://www.snapgene.com
FEATURES             Location/Qualifiers
     source          1..3972
                     /organism="synthetic DNA construct"
                     /mol_type="other DNA"
     primer_bind     43..65
                     /label=M13/pUC Forward
                     /note="In lacZ gene"
     primer_bind     57..74
                     /label=M13 Forward
                     /note="In lacZ gene. Also called M13-F20 or M13 (-21)
                     Forward"
     primer_bind     58..74
                     /label=M13 fwd
                     /note="common sequencing primer, one of multiple similar
                     variants"
     protein_bind    90..189
                     /gene="mutant version of attL"
                     /label=attL1
                     /bound_moiety="LR Clonase(TM)"
                     /note="recombination site for the Gateway(R) LR reaction"
     protein_bind    complement(1372..1471)
                     /gene="mutant version of attL"
                     /label=attL2
                     /bound_moiety="LR Clonase(TM)"
                     /note="recombination site for the Gateway(R) LR reaction"
     primer_bind     complement(1488..1507)
                     /label=T7
                     /note="T7 promoter, forward primer"
     promoter        complement(1489..1507)
                     /label=T7 promoter
                     /note="promoter for bacteriophage T7 RNA polymerase"
     primer_bind     complement(1512..1528)
                     /label=M13 rev
                     /note="common sequencing primer, one of multiple similar
                     variants"
     primer_bind     complement(1512..1528)
                     /label=M13 Reverse
                     /note="In lacZ gene. Also called M13-rev"
     CDS             1959..2750
                     /codon_start=1
                     /gene="aadA"
                     /product="aminoglycoside adenylyltransferase (Murphy,
                     1985)"
                     /label=SmR
                     /note="confers resistance to spectinomycin and
                     streptomycin"
                     /translation="MREAVIAEVSTQLSEVVGVIERHLEPTLLAVHLYGSAVDGGLKPH
                     SDIDLLVTVTVRLDETTRRALINDLLETSASPGESEILRAVEVTIVVHDDIIPWRYPAK
                     RELQFGEWQRNDILAGIFEPATIDIDLAILLTKAREHSVALVGPAAEELFDPVPEQDLF
                     EALNETLTLWNSPPDWAGDERNVVLTLSRIWYSAVTGKIAPKDVAADWAMERLPAQYQP
                     VILEARQAYLGQEEDRLASRADQLEEFVHYVKGEITKVVGK"
     rep_origin      2843..3431
                     /direction=RIGHT
                     /label=ori
                     /note="high-copy-number ColE1/pMB1/pBR322/pUC origin of
                     replication"
     primer_bind     3332..3351
                     /label=pBR322ori-F
                     /note="pBR322 origin, forward primer"
     primer_bind     3585..3602
                     /label=L4440
                     /note="L4440 vector, forward primer"
     terminator      3761..3788
                     /label=rrnB T2 terminator
                     /note="transcription terminator T2 from the E. coli rrnB
                     gene"
     terminator      3880..3966
                     /gene="Escherichia coli rrnB"
                     /label=rrnB T1 terminator
                     /note="transcription terminator T1 from the E. coli rrnB
                     gene"
ORIGIN
        1 ggcagttccc tactctcgcg ttaacgctag catggatgtt ttcccagtca cgacgttgta
       61 aaacgacggc cagtcttaag ctcgggcccc aaataatgat tttattttga ctgatagtga
      121 cctgttcgtt gcaacaaatt gatgagcaat gcttttttat aatgccaact ttgtacaaaa
      181 aagttggcac catgcccaag aagaagccga cgcccatcca gctgaacccg gcccccgacg
      241 gctctgcagt taacgggacc agctctgcgg agaccaactt ggaggccttg cagaagaagc
      301 tggaggagct agagcttgat gagcagcagc gaaagcgcct tgaggccttt cttacccaga
      361 agcagaaggt gggagaactg aaggatgacg actttgagaa gatcagtgag ctgggggctg
      421 gcaatggcgg tgtggtgttc aaggtctccc acaagccttc tggcctggtc atggccagaa
      481 agctaattca tctggagatc aaacccgcaa tccggaacca gatcataagg gagctgcagg
      541 ttctgcatga gtgcaactct ccgtacatcg tgggcttcta tggtgcgttc tacagcgatg
      601 gcgagatcag tatctgcatg gagcacatgg atggaggttc tctggatcaa gtcctgaaga
      661 aagctggaag aattcctgaa caaattttag gaaaagttag cattgctgta ataaaaggcc
      721 tgacatatct gagggagaag cacaagatca tgcacagaga tgtcaagccc tccaacatcc
      781 tagtcaactc ccgtggggag atcaagctct gtgactttgg ggtcagcggg cagctcatcg
      841 acgacatggc caacgacttc gtgggcacaa ggtcctacat gtcgccagaa agactccagg
      901 ggactcatta ctctgtgcag tcagacatct ggagcatggg actgtctctg gtagagatgg
      961 cggttgggag gtatcccatc cctcctccag atgccaagga gctggagctg atgtttgggt
     1021 gccaggtgga aggagatgcg gctgagaccc cacccaggcc aaggaccccc gggaggcccc
     1081 ttagctcata cggaatggac agccgacctc ccatggcaat ttttgagttg ttggattaca
     1141 tagtcaacga gcctcctcca aaactgccca gtggagtgtt cagtctggaa tttcaagatt
     1201 ttgtgaataa atgcttaata aaaaaccccg cagagagagc agatttgaag caactcatgg
     1261 ttcatgcttt tatcaagaga tctgatgctg aggaagtgga ttttgcaggt tggctctgct
     1321 ccaccatcgg ccttaaccag cccagcacac caacccatgc tgctggcgtc ttgccaactt
     1381 tcttgtacaa agttggcatt ataagaaagc attgcttatc aatttgttgc aacgaacagg
     1441 tcactatcag tcaaaataaa atcattattt gccatccagc tgatatcccc tatagtgagt
     1501 cgtattacat ggtcatagct gtttcctggc agctctggcc cgtgtctcaa aatctctgat
     1561 gttacattgc acaagataaa aatatatcat catgcctcct ctagaccagc caggacagaa
     1621 atgcctcgac ttcgctgcta cccaaggttg ccgggtgacg cacaccgtgg aaacggatga
     1681 aggcacgaac ccagtggaca taagcctgtt cggttcgtaa gctgtaatgc aagtagcgta
     1741 tgcgctcacg caactggtcc agaaccttga ccgaacgcag cggtggtaac ggcgcagtgg
     1801 cggttttcat ggcttgttat gactgttttt ttggggtaca gtctatgcct cgggcatcca
     1861 agcagcaagc gcgttacgcc gtgggtcgat gtttgatgtt atggagcagc aacgatgtta
     1921 cgcagcaggg cagtcgccct aaaacaaagt taaacattat gagggaagcg gtgatcgccg
     1981 aagtatcgac tcaactatca gaggtagttg gcgtcatcga gcgccatctc gaaccgacgt
     2041 tgctggccgt acatttgtac ggctccgcag tggatggcgg cctgaagcca cacagtgata
     2101 ttgatttgct ggttacggtg accgtaaggc ttgatgaaac aacgcggcga gctttgatca
     2161 acgacctttt ggaaacttcg gcttcccctg gagagagcga gattctccgc gctgtagaag
     2221 tcaccattgt tgtgcacgac gacatcattc cgtggcgtta tccagctaag cgcgaactgc
     2281 aatttggaga atggcagcgc aatgacattc ttgcaggtat cttcgagcca gccacgatcg
     2341 acattgatct ggctatcttg ctgacaaaag caagagaaca tagcgttgcc ttggtaggtc
     2401 cagcggcgga ggaactcttt gatccggttc ctgaacagga tctatttgag gcgctaaatg
     2461 aaaccttaac gctatggaac tcgccgcccg actgggctgg cgatgagcga aatgtagtgc
     2521 ttacgttgtc ccgcatttgg tacagcgcag taaccggcaa aatcgcgccg aaggatgtcg
     2581 ctgccgactg ggcaatggag cgcctgccgg cccagtatca gcccgtcata cttgaagcta
     2641 gacaggctta tcttggacaa gaagaagatc gcttggcctc gcgcgcagat cagttggaag
     2701 aatttgtcca ctacgtgaaa ggcgagatca ccaaggtagt cggcaaataa ccctcgagcc
     2761 acccatgacc aaaatccctt aacgtgagtt acgcgtcgtt ccactgagcg tcagaccccg
     2821 tagaaaagat caaaggatct tcttgagatc ctttttttct gcgcgtaatc tgctgcttgc
     2881 aaacaaaaaa accaccgcta ccagcggtgg tttgtttgcc ggatcaagag ctaccaactc
     2941 tttttccgaa ggtaactggc ttcagcagag cgcagatacc aaatactgtt cttctagtgt
     3001 agccgtagtt aggccaccac ttcaagaact ctgtagcacc gcctacatac ctcgctctgc
     3061 taatcctgtt accagtggct gctgccagtg gcgataagtc gtgtcttacc gggttggact
     3121 caagacgata gttaccggat aaggcgcagc ggtcgggctg aacggggggt tcgtgcacac
     3181 agcccagctt ggagcgaacg acctacaccg aactgagata cctacagcgt gagctatgag
     3241 aaagcgccac gcttcccgaa gggagaaagg cggacaggta tccggtaagc ggcagggtcg
     3301 gaacaggaga gcgcacgagg gagcttccag ggggaaacgc ctggtatctt tatagtcctg
     3361 tcgggtttcg ccacctctga cttgagcgtc gatttttgtg atgctcgtca ggggggcgga
     3421 gcctatggaa aaacgccagc aacgcggcct ttttacggtt cctggccttt tgctggcctt
     3481 ttgctcacat gttctttcct gcgttatccc ctgattctgt ggataaccgt attaccgcct
     3541 ttgagtgagc tgataccgct cgccgcagcc gaacgaccga gcgcagcgag tcagtgagcg
     3601 aggaagcgga agagcgccca atacgcaaac cgcctctccc cgcgcgttgg ccgattcatt
     3661 aatgcagctg gcacgacagg tttcccgact ggaaagcggg cagtgagcgc aacgcaatta
     3721 atacgcgtac cgctagccag gaagagtttg tagaaacgca aaaaggccat ccgtcaggat
     3781 ggccttctgc ttagtttgat gcctggcagt ttatggcggg cgtcctgccc gccaccctcc
     3841 gggccgttgc ttcacaacgt tcaaatccgc tcccggcgga tttgtcctac tcaggagagc
     3901 gttcaccgac aaacaacaga taaaacgaaa ggcccagtct tccgactgag cctttcgttt
     3961 tatttgatgc ct
//
