>Addgene plasmid #82177 | pDONR223_MAP2K1_p.S218D_S222D | depositor partial sequence | sequence record 155548 | Insert sequence
ATGCCCAAGAAGAAGCCGACGCCCATCCAGCTGAACCCGGCCCCCGACGGCTCTGCAGTTAACGGGACCA
GCTCTGCGGAGACCAACTTGGAGGCCTTGCAGAAGAAGCTGGAGGAGCTAGAGCTTGATGAGCAGCAGCG
AAAGCGCCTTGAGGCCTTTCTTACCCAGAAGCAGAAGGTGGGAGAACTGAAGGATGACGACTTTGAGAAG
ATCAGTGAGCTGGGGGCTGGCAATGGCGGTGTGGTGTTCAAGGTCTCCCACAAGCCTTCTGGCCTGGTCA
TGGCCAGAAAGCTAATTCATCTGGAGATCAAACCCGCAATCCGGAACCAGATCATAAGGGAGCTGCAGGT
TCTGCATGAGTGCAACTCTCCGTACATCGTGGGCTTCTATGGTGCGTTCTACAGCGATGGCGAGATCAGT
ATCTGCATGGAGCACATGGATGGAGGTTCTCTGGATCAAGTCCTGAAGAAAGCTGGAAGAATTCCTGAAC
AAATTTTAGGAAAAGTTAGCATTGCTGTAATAAAAGGCCTGACATATCTGAGGGAGAAGCACAAGATCAT
GCACAGAGATGTCAAGCCCTCCAACATCCTAGTCAACTCCCGTGGGGAGATCAAGCTCTGTGACTTTGGG
GTCAGCGGGCAGCTCATCGACGACATGGCCAACGACTTCGTGGGCACAAGGTCCTACATGTCGCCAGAAA
GACTCCAGGGGACTCATTACTCTGTGCAGTCAGACATCTGGAGCATGGGACTGTCTCTGGTAGAGATGGC
GGTTGGGAGGTATCCCATCCCTCCTCCAGATGCCAAGGAGCTGGAGCTGATGTTTGGGTGCCAGGTGGAA
GGAGATGCGGCTGAGACCCCACCCAGGCCAAGGACCCCCGGGAGGCCCCTTAGCTCATACGGAATGGACA
GCCGACCTCCCATGGCAATTTTTGAGTTGTTGGATTACATAGTCAACGAGCCTCCTCCAAAACTGCCCAG
TGGAGTGTTCAGTCTGGAATTTCAAGATTTTGTGAATAAATGCTTAATAAAAAACCCCGCAGAGAGAGCA
GATTTGAAGCAACTCATGGTTCATGCTTTTATCAAGAGATCTGATGCTGAGGAAGTGGATTTTGCAGGTT
GGCTCTGCTCCACCATCGGCCTTAACCAGCCCAGCACACCAACCCATGCTGCTGGCGTC
